Addgene plasmid #240596: pET21a asyn(41-140)
Purpose: Overexpress truncated alpha-Synuclein protein
Depositing lab: Jennifer Lee. Depositing organization: National Heart, Lung, and Blood Institute (NHLBI). Publication: The N terminus of alpha-synuclein dictates fibril formation. McGlinchey RP, Ni X, Shadish JA, Jiang J, Lee JC. Proc Natl Acad Sci U S A. 2021 Aug 31;118(35):e2023487118. doi: 10.1073/pnas.2023487118. PubMed 34452994.
Backbone
  Vector backbone: pET21a
  Vector type: Bacterial Expression
Growth in bacteria
  Bacterial resistance: Ampicillin, 100 μg/mL
  Growth temperature: 37°C
  Growth strain: DH5alpha
  Copy number: Low Copy
Gene/Insert
  Gene/Insert name: aSyn
  Species: H. sapiens (human)
  Mutation: aa 41-140 only
  Entrez Gene: SNCA (a.k.a. NACP, PARK1, PARK4, PD1)
  Promoter: T7
  Tag / fusion protein: 6xHis (N terminal on insert)
  Cloning method: Restriction Enzyme; 5′ cloning site unknown (unknown if destroyed)
  Sequencing primers: 5′ T7 fwd
Terms and licenses: Academic/Nonprofit Terms; Industry Terms: Not Available to Industry
How to cite: pET21a asyn(41-140) was a gift from Jennifer Lee (Addgene plasmid # 240596 ; http://n2t.net/addgene:240596 ; RRID:Addgene_240596)
