[The description below was written by a language model from this plasmid's Addgene catalogue record and pLannotate feature annotations shown in this document.]
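Description:
pET21a asyn(41-140) is a bacterial expression plasmid built on the pET21a backbone for overproducing an N-terminally truncated form of human alpha-synuclein (SNCA) comprising residues 41–140 only. It is maintained in E. coli through a ColE1/pBR322-type origin accompanied by the bom region and the rop gene. Rop keeps copy number low, which agrees with the catalogue listing of the plasmid as low copy. Selection is by ampicillin through the β-lactamase gene and its own promoter. An f1 phage origin is also present, and the short tetracycline-resistance fragments in the annotation are non-functional remnants of the pBR322 lineage.

The expression cassette follows the standard pET design. A T7 promoter is followed directly by a lac operator, then the strong ribosome binding site from T7 gene 10, the SNCA fragment and a T7 terminator. The plasmid carries lacI, so transcription stays repressed until IPTG is added, and expression requires a host that supplies T7 RNA polymerase. The listed DH5alpha strain serves for propagation only.

The catalogue describes a 6xHis tag at the N terminus of the insert. The feature table instead annotates a His-tag sequence just downstream of the SNCA coding region, where pET21a normally carries its optional C-terminal tag. An unannotated stretch lies between the ribosome binding site and the SNCA fragment and could hold an N-terminal tag. Whether the downstream His sequence is translated depends on a stop codon that the record does not show.

The associated work concerns how the N terminus of alpha-synuclein influences fibril formation, so the truncated recombinant protein is suited to aggregation and amyloid studies.
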