Features (pLannotate 1.2.2; 19 found; start..end, strand, type, name):
     12..440     +  rep_origin     f1 ori (sequence partly withheld): f1 bacteriophage origin of replication; arrow indicates direction of (+) strand synthesis
    493..597     +  promoter       AmpR promoter: bla
    598..1458    +  CDS            AmpR: β-lactamase; bla; confers resistance to ampicillin, carbenicillin, and related antibiotics
   1629..2217    +  rep_origin     ori: high-copy-number ColE1/pMB1/pBR322/pUC origin of replication
   2403..2542    -  misc_feature   bom: basis of mobility region from pBR322
   2644..2835    -  CDS            rop: Rop protein, which maintains plasmids at low copy number; rop
   2852..3232    +  CDS            YPB1_ECOLX: Protein predicted: Swiss-Prot protein existence level 4. From Escherichia coli.
   3304..3595    -  CDS            TcR (fragment): tetracycline efflux protein; tet; confers resistance to tetracycline
   3610..3631    -  protein_bind   CAP binding site: CAP binding activates transcription in the presence of cAMP. E. coli catabolite activator protein
   3644..4726    -  CDS            lacI: lac repressor; lacI; The lac repressor binds to the lac operator to inhibit transcription in E. coli. This inhibition can be relieved by adding lactose or isopropyl-β-D-thiogalactopyranoside (IPTG).
   4727..4804    -  promoter       lacI promoter: lacI
   4812..5091    -  CDS            TcR (fragment): tetracycline efflux protein; tet; confers resistance to tetracycline
   5113..5131    +  promoter       T7 promoter: promoter for bacteriophage T7 RNA polymerase
   5132..5156    +  protein_bind   lac operator: The lac repressor binds to the lac operator to inhibit transcription in E. coli. This inhibition can be relieved by adding lactose or isopropyl-β-D-thiogalactopyranoside (IPTG). lac repressor encoded by lacI
   5171..5193    +  RBS            RBS: efficient ribosome binding site from bacteriophage T7 gene 10 (Olins and Rangwala, 1989)
   5261..5539    +  CDS            SNCA (fragment): SYUA_HUMAN - Also known as NACP, PARK1. Experimental evidence at protein level: Swiss-Prot protein existence level 1. Neuronal protein that plays several roles in synaptic activity such as regulation of synaptic vesicle trafficking and subsequent neurotransmitter release. Participates as a monomer in synaptic vesicle exocytosis by enhancing vesicle priming, fusion and dilation of exocytotic fusion pores (PubMed:28288128, PubMed:30404828). Mechanistically, acts by increasing local Ca(2+) release from microdomains which is essential for the enhancement of ATP-induced exocytosis (PubMed:30404828)
   5549..5566    +  CDS            9xHis (fragment): 9xHis affinity tag
   5576..5625    +  CDS            SET1 (fragment): solubility-enhancement tag derived from T7 phage gene 10B
   5633..5680    +  terminator     T7 terminator: transcription terminator for bacteriophage T7 RNA polymerase
>Addgene plasmid #240596 | pET21a asyn(41-140) | addgene full sequence | sequence record 481899 | Addgene NGS Result
TGGCGAATGGG
[124 nt withheld, positions 12-135]
C
[91 nt withheld, positions 137-227]
A
[49 nt withheld, positions 229-277]
CCTTTGACGTTGGAGTCCACGTTCTTT
[37 nt withheld, positions 305-341]
ACCCTATCTCGGTCTATTCTTTTGATTTATAAGGGATTTTGCCGATTTCGGCCTATTGGTTAAAAAATGA
GCTGATTTAACAAAAATTTAACGCGAATTTTAACAAAATATTAACGCTTACAATTTAGGTGGCACTTTTC
GGGGAAATGTGCGCGGAACCCCTATTTGTTTATTTTTCTAAATACATTCAAATATGTATCCGCTCATGAG
ACAATAACCCTGATAAATGCTTCAATAATATTGAAAAAGGAAGAGTATGAGTATTCAACATTTCCGTGTC
GCCCTTATTCCCTTTTTTGCGGCATTTTGCCTTCCTGTTTTTGCTCACCCAGAAACGCTGGTGAAAGTAA
AAGATGCTGAAGATCAGTTGGGTGCACGAGTGGGTTACATCGAACTGGATCTCAACAGCGGTAAGATCCT
TGAGAGTTTTCGCCCCGAAGAACGTTTTCCAATGATGAGCACTTTTAAAGTTCTGCTATGTGGCGCGGTA
TTATCCCGTATTGACGCCGGGCAAGAGCAACTCGGTCGCCGCATACACTATTCTCAGAATGACTTGGTTG
AGTACTCACCAGTCACAGAAAAGCATCTTACGGATGGCATGACAGTAAGAGAATTATGCAGTGCTGCCAT
AACCATGAGTGATAACACTGCGGCCAACTTACTTCTGACAACGATCGGAGGACCGAAGGAGCTAACCGCT
TTTTTGCACAACATGGGGGATCATGTAACTCGCCTTGATCGTTGGGAACCGGAGCTGAATGAAGCCATAC
CAAACGACGAGCGTGACACCACGATGCCTGCAGCAATGGCAACAACGTTGCGCAAACTATTAACTGGCGA
ACTACTTACTCTAGCTTCCCGGCAACAATTAATAGACTGGATGGAGGCGGATAAAGTTGCAGGACCACTT
CTGCGCTCGGCCCTTCCGGCTGGCTGGTTTATTGCTGATAAATCTGGAGCCGGTGAGCGTGGGTCTCGCG
GTATCATTGCAGCACTGGGGCCAGATGGTAAGCCCTCCCGTATCGTAGTTATCTACACGACGGGGAGTCA
GGCAACTATGGATGAACGAAATAGACAGATCGCTGAGATAGGTGCCTCACTGATTAAGCATTGGTAACTG
TCAGACCAAGTTTACTCATATATACTTTAGATTGATTTAAAACTTCATTTTTAATTTAAAAGGATCTAGG
TGAAGATCCTTTTTGATAATCTCATGACCAAAATCCCTTAACGTGAGTTTTCGTTCCACTGAGCGTCAGA
CCCCGTAGAAAAGATCAAAGGATCTTCTTGAGATCCTTTTTTTCTGCGCGTAATCTGCTGCTTGCAAACA
AAAAAACCACCGCTACCAGCGGTGGTTTGTTTGCCGGATCAAGAGCTACCAACTCTTTTTCCGAAGGTAA
CTGGCTTCAGCAGAGCGCAGATACCAAATACTGTCCTTCTAGTGTAGCCGTAGTTAGGCCACCACTTCAA
GAACTCTGTAGCACCGCCTACATACCTCGCTCTGCTAATCCTGTTACCAGTGGCTGCTGCCAGTGGCGAT
AAGTCGTGTCTTACCGGGTTGGACTCAAGACGATAGTTACCGGATAAGGCGCAGCGGTCGGGCTGAACGG
GGGGTTCGTGCACACAGCCCAGCTTGGAGCGAACGACCTACACCGAACTGAGATACCTACAGCGTGAGCT
ATGAGAAAGCGCCACGCTTCCCGAAGGGAGAAAGGCGGACAGGTATCCGGTAAGCGGCAGGGTCGGAACA
GGAGAGCGCACGAGGGAGCTTCCAGGGGGAAACGCCTGGTATCTTTATAGTCCTGTCGGGTTTCGCCACC
TCTGACTTGAGCGTCGATTTTTGTGATGCTCGTCAGGGGGGCGGAGCCTATGGAAAAACGCCAGCAACGC
GGCCTTTTTACGGTTCCTGGCCTTTTGCTGGCCTTTTGCTCACATGTTCTTTCCTGCGTTATCCCCTGAT
TCTGTGGATAACCGTATTACCGCCTTTGAGTGAGCTGATACCGCTCGCCGCAGCCGAACGACCGAGCGCA
GCGAGTCAGTGAGCGAGGAAGCGGAAGAGCGCCTGATGCGGTATTTTCTCCTTACGCATCTGTGCGGTAT
TTCACACCGCAATGGTGCACTCTCAGTACAATCTGCTCTGATGCCGCATAGTTAAGCCAGTATACACTCC
GCTATCGCTACGTGACTGGGTCATGGCTGCGCCCCGACACCCGCCAACACCCGCTGACGCGCCCTGACGG
GCTTGTCTGCTCCCGGCATCCGCTTACAGACAAGCTGTGACCGTCTCCGGGAGCTGCATGTGTCAGAGGT
TTTCACCGTCATCACCGAAACGCGCGAGGCAGCTGCGGTAAAGCTCATCAGCGTGGTCGTGAAGCGATTC
ACAGATGTCTGCCTGTTCATCCGCGTCCAGCTCGTTGAGTTTCTCCAGAAGCGTTAATGTCTGGCTTCTG
ATAAAGCGGGCCATGTTAAGGGCGGTTTTTTCCTGTTTGGTCACTGATGCCTCCGTGTAAGGGGGATTTC
TGTTCATGGGGGTAATGATACCGATGAAACGAGAGAGGATGCTCACGATACGGGTTACTGATGATGAACA
TGCCCGGTTACTGGAACGTTGTGAGGGTAAACAACTGGCGGTATGGATGCGGCGGGACCAGAGAAAAATC
ACTCAGGGTCAATGCCAGCGCTTCGTTAATACAGATGTAGGTGTTCCACAGGGTAGCCAGCAGCATCCTG
CGATGCAGATCCGGAACATAATGGTGCAGGGCGCTGACTTCCGCGTTTCCAGACTTTACGAAACACGGAA
ACCGAAGACCATTCATGTTGTTGCTCAGGTCGCAGACGTTTTGCAGCAGCAGTCGCTTCACGTTCGCTCG
CGTATCGGTGATTCATTCTGCTAACCAGTAAGGCAACCCCGCCAGCCTAGCCGGGTCCTCAACGACAGGA
GCACGATCATGCGCACCCGTGGGGCCGCCATGCCGGCGATAATGGCCTGCTTCTCGCCGAAACGTTTGGT
GGCGGGACCAGTGACGAAGGCTTGAGCGAGGGCGTGCAAGATTCCGAATACCGCAAGCGACAGGCCGATC
ATCGTCGCGCTCCAGCGAAAGCGGTCCTCGCCGAAAATGACCCAGAGCGCTGCCGGCACCTGTCCTACGA
GTTGCATGATAAAGAAGACAGTCATAAGTGCGGCGACGATAGTCATGCCCCGCGCCCACCGGAAGGAGCT
GACTGGGTTGAAGGCTCTCAAGGGCATCGGTCGAGATCCCGGTGCCTAATGAGTGAGCTAACTTACATTA
ATTGCGTTGCGCTCACTGCCCGCTTTCCAGTCGGGAAACCTGTCGTGCCAGCTGCATTAATGAATCGGCC
AACGCGCGGGGAGAGGCGGTTTGCGTATTGGGCGCCAGGGTGGTTTTTCTTTTCACCAGTGAGACGGGCA
ACAGCTGATTGCCCTTCACCGCCTGGCCCTGAGAGAGTTGCAGCAAGCGGTCCACGCTGGTTTGCCCCAG
CAGGCGAAAATCCTGTTTGATGGTGGTTAACGGCGGGATATAACATGAGCTGTCTTCGGTATCGTCGTAT
CCCACTACCGAGATATCCGCACCAACGCGCAGCCCGGACTCGGTAATGGCGCGCATTGCGCCCAGCGCCA
TCTGATCGTTGGCAACCAGCATCGCAGTGGGAACGATGCCCTCATTCAGCATTTGCATGGTTTGTTGAAA
ACCGGACATGGCACTCCAGTCGCCTTCCCGTTCCGCTATCGGCTGAATTTGATTGCGAGTGAGATATTTA
TGCCAGCCAGCCAGACGCAGACGCGCCGAGACAGAACTTAATGGGCCCGCTAACAGCGCGATTTGCTGGT
GACCCAATGCGACCAGATGCTCCACGCCCAGTCGCGTACCGTCTTCATGGGAGAAAATAATACTGTTGAT
GGGTGTCTGGTCAGAGACATCAAGAAATAACGCCGGAACATTAGTGCAGGCAGCTTCCACAGCAATGGCA
TCCTGGTCATCCAGCGGATAGTTAATGATCAGCCCACTGACGCGTTGCGCGAGAAGATTGTGCACCGCCG
CTTTACAGGCTTCGACGCCGCTTCGTTCTACCATCGACACCACCACGCTGGCACCCAGTTGATCGGCGCG
AGATTTAATCGCCGCGACAATTTGCGACGGCGCGTGCAGGGCCAGACTGGAGGTGGCAACGCCAATCAGC
AACGACTGTTTGCCCGCCAGTTGTTGTGCCACGCGGTTGGGAATGTAATTCAGCTCCGCCATCGCCGCTT
CCACTTTTTCCCGCGTTTTCGCAGAAACGTGGCTGGCCTGGTTCACCACGCGGGAAACGGTCTGATAAGA
GACACCGGCATACTCTGCGACATCGTATAACGTTACTGGTTTCACATTCACCACCCTGAATTGACTCTCT
TCCGGGCGCTATCATGCCATACCGCGAAAGGTTTTGCGCCATTCGATGGTGTCCGGGATCTCGACGCTCT
CCCTTATGCGACTCCTGCATTAGGAAGCAGCCCAGTAGTAGGTTGAGGCCGTTGAGCACCGCCGCCGCAA
GGAATGGTGCATGCAAGGAGATGGCGCCCAACAGTCCCCCGGCCACGGGGCCTGCCACCATACCCACGCC
GAAACAAGCGCTCATGAGCCCGAAGTGGCGAGCCCGATCTTCCCCATCGGTGATGTCGGCGATATAGGCG
CCAGCAACCGCACCTGTGGCGCCGGTGATGCCGGCCACGATGCGTCCGGCGTAGAGGATCGAGATCTCGA
TCCCGCGAAATTAATACGACTCACTATAGGGGAATTGTGAGCGGATAACAATTCCCCTCTAGAAATAATT
TTGTTTAACTTTAAGAAGGAGATATACATATGCATCACCATCATCACCACGAAAACTTATATTTCCAAGG
CTCCAAAACCAAGGAGGGAGTGGTGCATGGTGTGGCAACAGTGGCTGAGAAGACCAAAGAGCAAGTGACA
AATGTTGGAGGAGCAGTGGTGACGGGTGTGACAGCAGTAGCCCAGAAGACAGTGGAGGGAGCAGGGAGCA
TTGCAGCAGCCACTGGCTTTGTCAAAAAGGACCAGTTGGGCAAGAATGAAGAAGGAGCCCCACAGGAAGG
AATTCTGGAAGATATGCCTGTGGATCCTGACAATGAGGCTTATGAAATGCCTTCTGAGGAAGGGTATCAA
GACTATGAACCTGAAGCCTAACTCGAGCACCACCACCACCACCACTGAGATCCGGCTGCTAACAAAGCCC
GAAAGGAAGCTGAGTTGGCTGCTGCCACCGCTGAGCAATAACTAGCATAACCCCTTGGGGCCTCTAAACG
GGTCTTGAGGGGTTTTTTGCTGAAAGGAGGAACTATATCCGGAT
